Addgene plasmid #202610: pAAV-EF1a-DIO-tdTomato-WPRE
Purpose: Double floxed red fluorescent protein tdTomato in AAV production vector expressed under the mammalian promoter (EF1a)
Depositing lab: Francois St-Pierre. Publication: Widefield imaging of rapid pan-cortical voltage dynamics with an indicator evolved for one-photon microscopy. Lu X, Wang Y, Liu Z, Gou Y, Jaeger D, St-Pierre F. Nat Commun. 2023 Oct 12;14(1):6423. doi: 10.1038/s41467-023-41975-3. PubMed 37828037.
Backbone
  Vector backbone: pAAV-EF1a-DIO
  Backbone size w/o insert (bp): 5611
  Total vector size (bp): 7045
  Vector type: Mammalian Expression, AAV, Cre/Lox
Growth in bacteria
  Bacterial resistance: Ampicillin, 100 μg/mL
  Growth temperature: 37°C
  Growth strain: NEB Stable
  Copy number: High Copy
Gene/Insert
  Gene/Insert name: tdTomato
  Species: Discosoma sp.
  Insert size (bp): 1434
  Promoter: EF1a
  Cloning method: Restriction Enzyme; 5′ cloning site Bsp1407I (not destroyed); 3′ cloning site NheI (not destroyed)
  Sequencing primers: 5′ TCAAGCCTCAGACAGTGGTTC; 3′ GGTTGATTATCGATAAGCTTGATATCG
Terms and licenses: Academic/Nonprofit Terms; Industry Terms: Not Available to Industry
Depositor comments: Please visit https://doi.org/10.1101/2022.08.29.505018 for bioRxiv preprint.
How to cite: pAAV-EF1a-DIO-tdTomato-WPRE was a gift from Francois St-Pierre (Addgene plasmid # 202610 ; http://n2t.net/addgene:202610 ; RRID:Addgene_202610)
