[The description below was written by a language model from this plasmid's Addgene catalogue record and pLannotate feature annotations shown in this document.]
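Description:
pAAV-EF1a-DIO-tdTomato-WPRE is a 7,045 bp AAV transfer (production) plasmid for Cre-dependent expression of the red fluorescent protein tdTomato in mammalian cells. It is built on the pAAV-EF1a-DIO backbone and is maintained in bacteria as a high-copy plasmid through a ColE1/pUC-type origin, with ampicillin selection provided by the β-lactamase gene. An f1 phage origin is also present. The expression cassette is bounded by AAV2 inverted terminal repeats, which allow the intervening DNA to be packaged into recombinant AAV particles. The automated annotation detects a full-length ITR downstream of the cassette but only short ITR fragments at the upstream end. The record lists a recombination-deficient growth strain, which suits repeat-containing vectors of this kind.

Within the ITRs, the constitutive human EF-1α promoter faces a double-floxed inverted open reading frame (DIO) cassette. The tdTomato coding sequence, a tandem-dimer fluorescent protein derived from Discosoma sp., lies in antisense orientation relative to the promoter. It is flanked on each side by a lox2272/loxP pair, with the two pairs in opposing orientation. Without Cre, no functional transcript is made. When Cre is present, recombination between compatible sites inverts the insert into the sense orientation, and subsequent excision of one site from each pair locks it there, giving stable expression. A WPRE downstream enhances transcript stability and expression, and a human growth hormone polyadenylation signal terminates the message. Several short annotated fragments (small t antigen, β-globin intron, bom, rop, MCS) appear to be incidental matches or backbone remnants.

The construct is suited to labelling genetically defined, Cre-expressing cell populations with red fluorescence. It was deposited in connection with work on cortical voltage imaging, though the record does not describe its specific role there.
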