Features (pLannotate 1.2.2; 23 found; start..end, strand, type, name):
     13..40      +  repeat_region  AAV2 ITR (fragment): inverted terminal repeat of adeno-associated virus serotype 2 inverted
     69..96      +  repeat_region  AAV2 ITR (fragment): inverted terminal repeat of adeno-associated virus serotype 2 inverted
    159..225     +  CDS            small t antigen (fragment): SV40 (simian virus 40) small t antigen
    232..1410    +  promoter       EF-1α promoter: strong constitutive promoter for human elongation factor EF-1α
   1417..1434    +  misc_feature   MCS (fragment): pUC18/19 multiple cloning site
   1441..1474    +  protein_bind   lox2272: Cre-mediated recombination occurs in the 8-bp core sequence (GGATACTT). lox2272 sites are compatible with each other, but incompatible with loxP or loxN sites (Lee and Saito, 1988). Cre recombinase
   1475..1524    -  intron         β-globin intron (fragment): internally truncated intron from human β-globin
   1525..1558    +  protein_bind   loxP: Cre-mediated recombination occurs in the 8-bp core sequence (GCATACAT). Cre recombinase
   1587..3014    -  CDS            tdTomato: tdTomato is a basic (constitutively fluorescent) orange fluorescent protein published in 2004, derived from Discosoma sp.. It is reported to be a somewhat slowly-maturing tandem dimer with low acid sensitivity.
   3031..3064    -  protein_bind   lox2272: Cre-mediated recombination occurs in the 8-bp core sequence (GGATACTT). lox2272 sites are compatible with each other, but incompatible with loxP or loxN sites (Lee and Saito, 1988). Cre recombinase
   3065..3114    -  intron         β-globin intron (fragment): internally truncated intron from human β-globin
   3115..3148    -  protein_bind   loxP: Cre-mediated recombination occurs in the 8-bp core sequence (GCATACAT). Cre recombinase
   3149..3173    +  misc_feature   MCS (fragment): pBluescript multiple cloning site
   3173..3761    +  misc_feature   WPRE: woodchuck hepatitis virus posttranscriptional regulatory element
   3793..4269    +  polyA_signal   hGH poly(A) signal: human growth hormone polyadenylation signal
   4309..4449    +  repeat_region  AAV2 ITR: inverted terminal repeat of adeno-associated virus serotype 2 inverted
   4454..4505    -  misc_feature   bom (fragment): basis of mobility region from pBR322
   4524..4979    +  rep_origin     f1 ori (sequence partly withheld): f1 bacteriophage origin of replication; arrow indicates direction of (+) strand synthesis
   4980..5029    -  misc_feature   bom (fragment): basis of mobility region from pBR322
   5131..5166    -  CDS            rop (fragment): Rop protein, which maintains plasmids at low copy number; rop
   5261..5365    +  promoter       AmpR promoter: bla
   5366..6226    +  CDS            AmpR: β-lactamase; bla; confers resistance to ampicillin, carbenicillin, and related antibiotics
   6397..6985    +  rep_origin     ori: high-copy-number ColE1/pMB1/pBR322/pUC origin of replication
>Addgene plasmid #202610 | pAAV-EF1a-DIO-tdTomato-WPRE | addgene full sequence | sequence record 397599 | Addgene NGS Result
TCCTGCAGGCAGCTGCGCGCTCGCTCGCTCACTGAGGCCGCCCGGGCGTCGGGCGACCTTTGGTCGCCCG
GCCTCAGTGAGCGAGCGAGCGCGCAGAGAGGGAGTGGCCAACTCCATCACTAGGGGTTCCTGCGGCCGCA
CGCGTAAGCTTTGCAAAGATGGATAAAGTTTTAAACAGAGAGGAATCTTTGCAGCTAATGGACCTTCTAG
GTCTTGAAAGGAGTGGGAATTGGCTCCGGTGCCCGTCAGTGGGCAGAGCGCACATCGCCCACAGTCCCCG
AGAAGTTGGGGGGAGGGGTCGGCAATTGAACCGGTGCCTAGAGAAGGTGGCGCGGGGTAAACTGGGAAAG
TGATGTCGTGTACTGGCTCCGCCTTTTTCCCGAGGGTGGGGGAGAACCGTATATAAGTGCAGTAGTCGCC
GTGAACGTTCTTTTTCGCAACGGGTTTGCCGCCAGAACACAGGTAAGTGCCGTGTGTGGTTCCCGCGGGC
CTGGCCTCTTTACGGGTTATGGCCCTTGCGTGCCTTGAATTACTTCCACCTGGCTGCAGTACGTGATTCT
TGATCCCGAGCTTCGGGTTGGAAGTGGGTGGGAGAGTTCGAGGCCTTGCGCTTAAGGAGCCCCTTCGCCT
CGTGCTTGAGTTGAGGCCTGGCCTGGGCGCTGGGGCCGCCGCGTGCGAATCTGGTGGCACCTTCGCGCCT
GTCTCGCTGCTTTCGATAAGTCTCTAGCCATTTAAAATTTTTGATGACCTGCTGCGACGCTTTTTTTCTG
GCAAGATAGTCTTGTAAATGCGGGCCAAGATCTGCACACTGGTATTTCGGTTTTTGGGGCCGCGGGCGGC
GACGGGGCCCGTGCGTCCCAGCGCACATGTTCGGCGAGGCGGGGCCTGCGAGCGCGGCCACCGAGAATCG
GACGGGGGTAGTCTCAAGCTGGCCGGCCTGCTCTGGTGCCTGGCCTCGCGCCGCCGTGTATCGCCCCGCC
CTGGGCGGCAAGGCTGGCCCGGTCGGCACCAGTTGCGTGAGCGGAAAGATGGCCGCTTCCCGGCCCTGCT
GCAGGGAGCTCAAAATGGAGGACGCGGCGCTCGGGAGAGCGGGCGGGTGAGTCACCCACACAAAGGAAAA
GGGCCTTTCCGTCCTCAGCCGTCGCTTCATGTGACTCCACGGAGTACCGGGCGCCGTCCAGGCACCTCGA
TTAGTTCTCGAGCTTTTGGAGTACGTCGTCTTTAGGTTGGGGGGAGGGGTTTTATGCGATGGAGTTTCCC
CACACTGAGTGGGTGGAGACTGAAGTTAGGCCAGCTTGGCACTTGATGTAATTCTCCTTGGAATTTGCCC
TTTTTGAGTTTGGATCTTGGTTCATTCTCAAGCCTCAGACAGTGGTTCAAAGTTTTTTTCTTCCATTTCA
GGTGTCGTGAGGTACCGGATCCTCTAGAGTCGACTCCGGAATAACTTCGTATAGGATACTTTATACGAAG
TTATGCAGAATGGTAGCTGGATTGTAGCTGCTATTAGCAATATGAAACCTCTTAATAACTTCGTATAGCA
TACATTATACGAAGTTATGGCGCGCCCTATTACTTGTACATCATTACTTATACAGCTCATCCATGCCGTA
CAGAAACAGATGGTGGCGTCCTTCAGACCTCTCATACTGTTCCACAATGGTGTAGTCTTCATTGTGGGAT
GTGATATCCAGCTTGGTGTCCACATAGTAATAGCCGGGCAGCTGCACTGGTTTCTTGGCCATGTAGATGG
TTTTGAACTCCACCAGGTAGTGGCCGCCGTCTTTCAGCTTCAGGGCCTGGTGGATTTCGCCCTTCAGCAC
TCCGTCTCTAGGATACAGCCGTTCAGTGCTGGCCTCCCACCCCATTGTTTTCTTCTGCATCACGGGCCCA
TCGGGTGGAAAATTGGTGCCGCGCATTTTGACTTTGTAGATCAGAGTGCCATCCTGCAGAGAGGAGTCCT
GTGTCACGGTCACCAGGCCTCCATCTTCAAAATTCATCACTCTCTCCCACTTAAAGCCCTCTGGGAAAGA
CAGTTTCTTGTAATCAGGAATGTCAGCGGGATGCTTGACATAGGCCTTACTTCCGTACATAAACTGAGGA
GACAGGATATCCCAAGCGAAAGGCAGTGGTCCTCCCTTGGTCACTTTCAGCTTGGCAGTCTGTGTGCCCT
CGTAAGGCCTCCCTTCGCCCTCTCCTTCAATCTCAAATTCGTGCCCATTCATGCTGCCCTCCATGCGCAC
CTTAAACCTCATGAACTCTTTGATCACAGCCATATTGTTATCCTCGCTTGAGGCGGTTCCACTAGACCCT
GAGCCGGTACTTCCAGTCCCATGGCCCAGGAACAGATGGTGTCTCCCCTCGCTCCGTTCATACTGCTCCA
CAATAGTGTAGTCCTCGTTGTGTGAAGTGATATCCAGTTTTGTGTCCACGTAATAGTAGCCTGGCAGCTG
CACAGGTTTCTTGGCCATGTAGATTGTCTTGAACTCCACCAGGTAATGTCCCCCATCTTTCAGCTTCAGA
GCCTGGTGGATTTCTCCTTTCAGCACCCCGTCGCGTGGATACAGCCTTTCGGTGGAGGCCTCCCATCCCA
TAGTTTTCTTCTGCATCACAGGTCCATCAGGGGGAAAATTTGTCCCTCTCATTTTCACCTTGTAGATCAG
GGTCCCATCCTGCAGGGAGCTGTCCTGGGTCACAGTCACCAGGCCTCCGTCCTCGAAGTTCATCACTCTT
TCCCACTTAAACCCCTCGGGGAAGCTCAGTTTCTTATAATCGGGAATGTCAGCTGGATGTTTCACATAGG
CCTTGGAGCCGTACATAAACTGTGGGCTCAGGATGTCCCAAGCGAATGGCAGAGGCCCGCCCTTTGTCAC
TTTCAGCTTGGCTGTCTGGGTGCCCTCGTAGGGCCGTCCCTCTCCTTCTCCCTCAATTTCGAACTCGTGG
CCGTTCATGCTTCCTTCCATTCTCACCTTAAACCGCATGAACTCTTTGATCACTTCCTCGCCCTTGCTCA
CCATGGTGGCGGTAGCTAGCATAACTTCGTATAAAGTATCCTATACGAAGTTATTTGCCTTAACCCAGAA
ATTATCACTGTTATTCTTTAGAATGGTGCAAAGAATAACTTCGTATAATGTATGCTATACGAAGTTATGA
ATTCGATATCAAGCTTATCGATAATCAACCTCTGGATTACAAAATTTGTGAAAGATTGACTGGTATTCTT
AACTATGTTGCTCCTTTTACGCTATGTGGATACGCTGCTTTAATGCCTTTGTATCATGCTATTGCTTCCC
GTATGGCTTTCATTTTCTCCTCCTTGTATAAATCCTGGTTGCTGTCTCTTTATGAGGAGTTGTGGCCCGT
TGTCAGGCAACGTGGCGTGGTGTGCACTGTGTTTGCTGACGCAACCCCCACTGGTTGGGGCATTGCCACC
ACCTGTCAGCTCCTTTCCGGGACTTTCGCTTTCCCCCTCCCTATTGCCACGGCGGAACTCATCGCCGCCT
GCCTTGCCCGCTGCTGGACAGGGGCTCGGCTGTTGGGCACTGACAATTCCGTGGTGTTGTCGGGGAAATC
ATCGTCCTTTCCTTGGCTGCTCGCCTATGTTGCCACCTGGATTCTGCGCGGGACGTCCTTCTGCTACGTC
CCTTCGGCCCTCAATCCAGCGGACCTTCCTTCCCGCGGCCTGCTGCCGGCTCTGCGGCCTCTTCCGCGTC
TTCGCCTTCGCCCTCAGACGAGTCGGATCTCCCTTTGGGCCGCCTCCCCGCATCGATACCGAGCGCTGCT
CGAGAGATCTACGGGTGGCATCCCTGTGACCCCTCCCCAGTGCCTCTCCTGGCCCTGGAAGTTGCCACTC
CAGTGCCCACCAGCCTTGTCCTAATAAAATTAAGTTGCATCATTTTGTCTGACTAGGTGTCCTTCTATAA
TATTATGGGGTGGAGGGGGGTGGTATGGAGCAAGGGGCAAGTTGGGAAGACAACCTGTAGGGCCTGCGGG
GTCTATTGGGAACCAAGCTGGAGTGCAGTGGCACAATCTTGGCTCACTGCAATCTCCGCCTCCTGGGTTC
AAGCGATTCTCCTGCCTCAGCCTCCCGAGTTGTTGGGATTCCAGGCATGCATGACCAGGCTCAGCTAATT
TTTGTTTTTTTGGTAGAGACGGGGTTTCACCATATTGGCCAGGCTGGTCTCCAACTCCTAATCTCAGGTG
ATCTACCCACCTTGGCCTCCCAAATTGCTGGGATTACAGGCGTGAACCACTGCTCCCTTCCCTGTCCTTC
TGATTTTGTAGGTAACCACGTGCGGACCGAGCGGCCGCAGGAACCCCTAGTGATGGAGTTGGCCACTCCC
TCTCTGCGCGCTCGCTCGCTCACTGAGGCCGGGCGACCAAAGGTCGCCCGACGCCCGGGCTTTGCCCGGG
CGGCCTCAGTGAGCGAGCGAGCGCGCAGCTGCCTGCAGGGGCGCCTGATGCGGTATTTTCTCCTTACGCA
TCTGTGCGGTATTTCACACCGCATA
[95 nt withheld, positions 4506-4600]
T
[46 nt withheld, positions 4602-4647]
C
[141 nt withheld, positions 4649-4789]
CCTTTGACGTTGGAGTCCACGTTCTTT
[37 nt withheld, positions 4817-4853]
ACTCTATCTCGGGCTATTCTTTTGATTTATAAGGGATTTTGCCGATTTCGGTCTATTGGTTAAAAAATGA
GCTGATTTAACAAAAATTTAACGCGAATTTTAACAAAATATTAACGTTTACAATTTTATGGTGCACTCTC
AGTACAATCTGCTCTGATGCCGCATAGTTAAGCCAGCCCCGACACCCGCCAACACCCGCTGACGCGCCCT
GACGGGCTTGTCTGCTCCCGGCATCCGCTTACAGACAAGCTGTGACCGTCTCCGGGAGCTGCATGTGTCA
GAGGTTTTCACCGTCATCACCGAAACGCGCGAGACGAAAGGGCCTCGTGATACGCCTATTTTTATAGGTT
AATGTCATGATAATAATGGTTTCTTAGACGTCAGGTGGCACTTTTCGGGGAAATGTGCGCGGAACCCCTA
TTTGTTTATTTTTCTAAATACATTCAAATATGTATCCGCTCATGAGACAATAACCCTGATAAATGCTTCA
ATAATATTGAAAAAGGAAGAGTATGAGTATTCAACATTTCCGTGTCGCCCTTATTCCCTTTTTTGCGGCA
TTTTGCCTTCCTGTTTTTGCTCACCCAGAAACGCTGGTGAAAGTAAAAGATGCTGAAGATCAGTTGGGTG
CACGAGTGGGTTACATCGAACTGGATCTCAACAGCGGTAAGATCCTTGAGAGTTTTCGCCCCGAAGAACG
TTTTCCAATGATGAGCACTTTTAAAGTTCTGCTATGTGGCGCGGTATTATCCCGTATTGACGCCGGGCAA
GAGCAACTCGGTCGCCGCATACACTATTCTCAGAATGACTTGGTTGAGTACTCACCAGTCACAGAAAAGC
ATCTTACGGATGGCATGACAGTAAGAGAATTATGCAGTGCTGCCATAACCATGAGTGATAACACTGCGGC
CAACTTACTTCTGACAACGATCGGAGGACCGAAGGAGCTAACCGCTTTTTTGCACAACATGGGGGATCAT
GTAACTCGCCTTGATCGTTGGGAACCGGAGCTGAATGAAGCCATACCAAACGACGAGCGTGACACCACGA
TGCCTGTAGCAATGGCAACAACGTTGCGCAAACTATTAACTGGCGAACTACTTACTCTAGCTTCCCGGCA
ACAATTAATAGACTGGATGGAGGCGGATAAAGTTGCAGGACCACTTCTGCGCTCGGCCCTTCCGGCTGGC
TGGTTTATTGCTGATAAATCTGGAGCCGGTGAGCGTGGGTCTCGCGGTATCATTGCAGCACTGGGGCCAG
ATGGTAAGCCCTCCCGTATCGTAGTTATCTACACGACGGGGAGTCAGGCAACTATGGATGAACGAAATAG
ACAGATCGCTGAGATAGGTGCCTCACTGATTAAGCATTGGTAACTGTCAGACCAAGTTTACTCATATATA
CTTTAGATTGATTTAAAACTTCATTTTTAATTTAAAAGGATCTAGGTGAAGATCCTTTTTGATAATCTCA
TGACCAAAATCCCTTAACGTGAGTTTTCGTTCCACTGAGCGTCAGACCCCGTAGAAAAGATCAAAGGATC
TTCTTGAGATCCTTTTTTTCTGCGCGTAATCTGCTGCTTGCAAACAAAAAAACCACCGCTACCAGCGGTG
GTTTGTTTGCCGGATCAAGAGCTACCAACTCTTTTTCCGAAGGTAACTGGCTTCAGCAGAGCGCAGATAC
CAAATACTGTTCTTCTAGTGTAGCCGTAGTTAGGCCACCACTTCAAGAACTCTGTAGCACCGCCTACATA
CCTCGCTCTGCTAATCCTGTTACCAGTGGCTGCTGCCAGTGGCGATAAGTCGTGTCTTACCGGGTTGGAC
TCAAGACGATAGTTACCGGATAAGGCGCAGCGGTCGGGCTGAACGGGGGGTTCGTGCACACAGCCCAGCT
TGGAGCGAACGACCTACACCGAACTGAGATACCTACAGCGTGAGCTATGAGAAAGCGCCACGCTTCCCGA
AGGGAGAAAGGCGGACAGGTATCCGGTAAGCGGCAGGGTCGGAACAGGAGAGCGCACGAGGGAGCTTCCA
GGGGGAAACGCCTGGTATCTTTATAGTCCTGTCGGGTTTCGCCACCTCTGACTTGAGCGTCGATTTTTGT
GATGCTCGTCAGGGGGGCGGAGCCTATGGAAAAACGCCAGCAACGCGGCCTTTTTACGGTTCCTGGCCTT
TTGCTGGCCTTTTGCTCACATG
